>Addgene plasmid #111155 | pGEMT-Tyrosinase-bait-T2a-Cherry-pA | depositor full sequence | sequence record 209028 | Full Sequence
TAACGCCAGGGTTTTCCCAGTCACGACGTTGTAAAACGACGGCCAGTGAATTGTAATACGACTCACTATA
GACGCGTAGAACATCGACTTCGCGCACGAGGCGCCCGCCTTCCTTCCCTGGCACCGGCTCTTCCTGCTGC
TCTGGGAGCGGGAGATCCAGAAGGTGACCGGCGACCAGGACTTCACTATCCCCTACTGGGACTGGAGGGA
CGCCCAGGGCTGCGCCGTCTGCACCGACCAGCTGATGGGCGCCCGGCACCCCACCGTGGCCAACTTACTC
AGCCCGGGCTCCTTCTTCGCTTCTTGGCAGGCATGCGAGGGCAGAGGAAGTCTTCTAACATGCGGTGACG
TGGAGGAGAATCCCGGCCCTATGGTGAGCAAGGGCGAGGAGGATAACATGGCCATCATCAAGGAGTTCAT
GCGCTTCAAGGTGCACATGGAGGGCTCCGTGAACGGCCACGAGTTCGAGATCGAGGGCGAGGGCGAGGGC
CGCCCCTACGAGGGCACCCAGACCGCCAAGCTGAAGGTGACCAAGGGTGGCCCCCTGCCCTTCGCCTGGG
ACATCCTGTCCCCTCAGTTCATGTACGGCTCCAAGGCCTACGTGAAGCACCCCGCCGACATCCCCGACTA
CTTGAAGCTGTCCTTCCCCGAGGGCTTCAAGTGGGAGCGCGTGATGAACTTCGAGGACGGCGGCGTGGTG
ACCGTGACCCAGGACTCCTCCCTGCAGGACGGCGAGTTCATCTACAAGGTGAAGCTGCGCGGCACCAACT
TCCCCTCCGACGGCCCCGTAATGCAGAAGAAGACCATGGGCTGGGAGGCCTCCTCCGAGCGGATGTACCC
CGAGGACGGCGCCCTGAAGGGCGAGATCAAGCAGAGGCTGAAGCTGAAGGACGGCGGCCACTACGACGCT
GAGGTCAAGACCACCTACAAGGCCAAGAAGCCCGTGCAGCTGCCCGGCGCCTACAACGTCAACATCAAGT
TGGACATCACCTCCCACAACGAGGACTACACCATCGTGGAACAGTACGAACGCGCCGAGGGCCGCCACTC
CACCGGCGGCATGGACGAGCTGTACAAGTAAGAATTCTGCAGTCGAGTCATCGCGATTAATTCACTCCTC
AGGTGCAGGCTGCCTATCAGAAGGTGGTGGCTGGTGTGGCCAATGCCCTGGCTCACAAATACCACTGAGA
TCTTTTTCCCTCTGCCAAAAATTATGGGGACATCATGAAGCCCCTTGAGCATCTGACTTCTGGCTAATAA
AGGAAATTTATTTTCATTGCAATAGTGTGTTGGAATTTTTTGTGTCTCTCACTCGGAAGGACATATGGGA
GGGCAAATCATTTAAAACATCAGAATGAGTATTTGGTTTAGAGTTTGGCAACATATGCCATATGCTGGCT
GCCATGAACAAAGGTGGCTATAAAGAGGTCATCAGTATATGAAACAGCCCCCTGCTGTCCATTCCTTATT
CCATAGAAAAGCCTTGACTTGAGGTTAGATTTTTTTTATATTTTGTTTTGTGTTATTTTTTTCTTTAACA
TCCCTAAAATTTTCCTTACATGTTTTACTAGCCAGATTTTTCCTCCTCTCCTGACTACTCCCAGTCATAG
CTGTCCCTCTTCTCTTATGAAGATCTATTCTATAGTGTCACCTAAATAGCTTGGCGTAATCATGGTCATA
GCTGTTTCCTGTGTGAAATTGTTATCCGCTCACAATTCCACACAACATACGAGCCGGAAGCATAAAGTGT
AAAGCCTGGGGTGCCTAATGAGTGAGCTAACTCACATTAATTGCGTTGCGCTCACTGCCCGCTTTCCAGT
CGGGAAACCTGTCGTGCCAGCTGCATTAATGAATCGGCCAACGCGCGGGGAGAGGCGGTTTGCGTATTGG
GCGCTCTTCCGCTTCCTCGCTCACTGACTCGCTGCGCTCGGTCGTTCGGCTGCGGCGAGCGGTATCAGCT
CACTCAAAGGCGGTAATACGGTTATCCACAGAATCAGGGGATAACGCAGGAAAGAACATGTGAGCAAAAG
GCCAGCAAAAGGCCAGGAACCGTAAAAAGGCCGCGTTGCTGGCGTTTTTCCATAGGCTCCGCCCCCCTGA
CGAGCATCACAAAAATCGACGCTCAAGTCAGAGGTGGCGAAACCCGACAGGACTATAAAGATACCAGGCG
TTTCCCCCTGGAAGCTCCCTCGTGCGCTCTCCTGTTCCGACCCTGCCGCTTACCGGATACCTGTCCGCCT
TTCTCCCTTCGGGAAGCGTGGCGCTTTCTCATAGCTCACGCTGTAGGTATCTCAGTTCGGTGTAGGTCGT
TCGCTCCAAGCTGGGCTGTGTGCACGAACCCCCCGTTCAGCCCGACCGCTGCGCCTTATCCGGTAACTAT
CGTCTTGAGTCCAACCCGGTAAGACACGACTTATCGCCACTGGCAGCAGCCACTGGTAACAGGATTAGCA
GAGCGAGGTATGTAGGCGGTGCTACAGAGTTCTTGAAGTGGTGGCCTAACTACGGCTACACTAGAAGAAC
AGTATTTGGTATCTGCGCTCTGCTGAAGCCAGTTACCTTCGGAAAAAGAGTTGGTAGCTCTTGATCCGGC
AAACAAACCACCGCTGGTAGCGGTGGTTTTTTTGTTTGCAAGCAGCAGATTACGCGCAGAAAAAAAGGAT
CTCAAGAAGATCCTTTGATCTTTTCTACGGGGTCTGACGCTCAGTGGAACGAAAACTCACGTTAAGGGAT
TTTGGTCATGAGATTATCAAAAAGGATCTTCACCTAGATCCTTTTAAATTAAAAATGAAGTTTTAAATCA
ATCTAAAGTATATATGAGTAAACTTGGTCTGACAGTTACCAATGCTTAATCAGTGAGGCACCTATCTCAG
CGATCTGTCTATTTCGTTCATCCATAGTTGCCTGACTCCCCGTCGTGTAGATAACTACGATACGGGAGGG
CTTACCATCTGGCCCCAGTGCTGCAATGATACCGCGAGACCCACGCTCACCGGCTCCAGATTTATCAGCA
ATAAACCAGCCAGCCGGAAGGGCCGAGCGCAGAAGTGGTCCTGCAACTTTATCCGCCTCCATCCAGTCTA
TTAATTGTTGCCGGGAAGCTAGAGTAAGTAGTTCGCCAGTTAATAGTTTGCGCAACGTTGTTGCCATTGC
TACAGGCATCGTGGTGTCACGCTCGTCGTTTGGTATGGCTTCATTCAGCTCCGGTTCCCAACGATCAAGG
CGAGTTACATGATCCCCCATGTTGTGCAAAAAAGCGGTTAGCTCCTTCGGTCCTCCGATCGTTGTCAGAA
GTAAGTTGGCCGCAGTGTTATCACTCATGGTTATGGCAGCACTGCATAATTCTCTTACTGTCATGCCATC
CGTAAGATGCTTTTCTGTGACTGGTGAGTACTCAACCAAGTCATTCTGAGAATAGTGTATGCGGCGACCG
AGTTGCTCTTGCCCGGCGTCAATACGGGATAATACCGCGCCACATAGCAGAACTTTAAAAGTGCTCATCA
TTGGAAAACGTTCTTCGGGGCGAAAACTCTCAAGGATCTTACCGCTGTTGAGATCCAGTTCGATGTAACC
CACTCGTGCACCCAACTGATCTTCAGCATCTTTTACTTTCACCAGCGTTTCTGGGTGAGCAAAAACAGGA
AGGCAAAATGCCGCAAAAAAGGGAATAAGGGCGACACGGAAATGTTGAATACTCATACTCTTCCTTTTTC
AATATTATTGAAGCATTTATCAGGGTTATTGTCTCATGAGCGGATACATATTTGAATGTATTTAGAAAAA
TAAACAAATAGGGGTTCCGCGCACATTTCCCCGAAAAGTGCCACCTGATGCGGTGTGAAATACCGCACAG
ATGCGTAAGGAGAAAATACCGCATCAGGAAATTGTAAGCGTTAATATTTTGTTAAAATTCGCGTTAAATT
TTTGTTAAATCAGCTCATTTTTTAACCAATAGGCCGAAATCGGCAAAATCCCTTATAAATCAAAAGAATA
GACCGAGATAGGGT
[37 nt withheld, positions 4005-4041]
AAAGAACGTGGACTCCAACGTCAAAGG
[49 nt withheld, positions 4069-4117]
T
[91 nt withheld, positions 4119-4209]
G
[124 nt withheld, positions 4211-4334]
CCATTCGCCATTCAGGCTGCGCAACTGTTGGGAAGGGCGATCGGTGCGGGCCTCTTCGCTATTACGCCAG
CTGGCGAAAGGGGGATGTGCTGCAAGGCGATTAAGTTGGG
Features (pLannotate 1.2.2; 16 found; start..end, strand, type, name):
     54..71      +  promoter       T7 promoter (fragment): promoter for bacteriophage T7 RNA polymerase
     80..310     +  CDS            TYR (fragment): TYRO_HUMAN - Experimental evidence at protein level: Swiss-Prot protein existence level 1. This is a copper-containing oxidase that functions in the formation of pigments such as melanins and other polyphenolic compounds (By similarity). Catalyzes the initial and rate limiting step in the cascade of reactions leading to melanin production from tyrosine (By similarity). In addition to hydroxylating tyrosine to DOPA (3,4- dihydroxyphenylalanine), also catalyzes the oxidation of DOPA to DOPA- quinone, and possibly the oxidation of DHI (5,6-dihydroxyindole) to indole-5,6 quinone (By similarity). F
    371..1078    +  CDS            mCherry: mCherry is a basic (constitutively fluorescent) red fluorescent protein published in 2004, derived from Discosoma sp.. It is reported to be a very rapidly-maturing monomer with low acid sensitivity.
   1111..1185    +  CDS            HBB (fragment): HBB_PONPY - Experimental evidence at transcript level: Swiss-Prot protein existence level 2. Involved in oxygen transport from the lung to the various peripheral tissues. From Pongo pygmaeus (Bornean orangutan).
   1256..1311    +  polyA_signal   β-globin poly(A) signal: rabbit β-globin polyadenylation signal (Gil and Proudfoot, 1987)
   1639..1657    -  promoter       SP6 promoter: promoter for bacteriophage SP6 RNA polymerase
   1699..1715    -  protein_bind   lac operator: The lac repressor binds to the lac operator to inhibit transcription in E. coli. This inhibition can be relieved by adding lactose or isopropyl-β-D-thiogalactopyranoside (IPTG). lac repressor encoded by lacI
   1723..1753    -  promoter       lac promoter: promoter for the E. coli lac operon
   1768..1789    -  protein_bind   CAP binding site: CAP binding activates transcription in the presence of cAMP. E. coli catabolite activator protein
   1802..1894    -  CDS            lacI (fragment): lac repressor; lacI; The lac repressor binds to the lac operator to inhibit transcription in E. coli. This inhibition can be relieved by adding lactose or isopropyl-β-D-thiogalactopyranoside (IPTG).
   2077..2665    -  rep_origin     ori: high-copy-number ColE1/pMB1/pBR322/pUC origin of replication
   2836..3696    -  CDS            AmpR: β-lactamase; bla; confers resistance to ampicillin, carbenicillin, and related antibiotics
   3697..3801    -  promoter       AmpR promoter: bla
   3828..3878    +  misc_feature   bom (fragment): basis of mobility region from pBR322
   3906..4334    -  rep_origin     f1 ori (sequence partly withheld): f1 bacteriophage origin of replication; arrow indicates direction of (+) strand synthesis
   4338..51      -  CDS            lacZα (fragment) (across the origin): LacZα fragment of β-galactosidase; lacZ fragment
