>Addgene plasmid #111155 | pGEMT-Tyrosinase-bait-T2a-Cherry-pA | addgene full sequence | sequence record 211559 | Addgene NGS Result
CCAGGGTTTTCCCAGTCACGACGTTGTAAAACGACGGCCAGTGAATTGTAATACGACTCACTATAGACGC
GTAGAACATCGACTTCGCGCACGAGGCGCCCGCCTTCCTTCCCTGGCACCGGCTCTTCCTGCTGCTCTGG
GAGCGGGAGATCCAGAAGGTGACCGGCGACCAGGACTTCACTATCCCCTACTGGGACTGGAGGGACGCCC
AGGGCTGCGCCGTCTGCACCGACCAGCTGATGGGCGCCCGGCACCCCACCGTGGCCAACTTACTCAGCCC
GGGCTCCTTCTTCGCTTCTTGGCAGGCATGCGAGGGCAGAGGAAGTCTTCTAACATGCGGTGACGTGGAG
GAGAATCCCGGCCCTATGGTGAGCAAGGGCGAGGAGGATAACATGGCCATCATCAAGGAGTTCATGCGCT
TCAAGGTGCACATGGAGGGCTCCGTGAACGGCCACGAGTTCGAGATCGAGGGCGAGGGCGAGGGCCGCCC
CTACGAGGGCACCCAGACCGCCAAGCTGAAGGTGACCAAGGGTGGCCCCCTGCCCTTCGCCTGGGACATC
CTGTCCCCTCAGTTCATGTACGGCTCCAAGGCCTACGTGAAGCACCCCGCCGACATCCCCGACTACTTGA
AGCTGTCCTTCCCCGAGGGCTTCAAGTGGGAGCGCGTGATGAACTTCGAGGACGGCGGCGTGGTGACCGT
GACCCAGGACTCCTCCCTGCAGGACGGCGAGTTCATCTACAAGGTGAAGCTGCGCGGCACCAACTTCCCC
TCCGACGGCCCCGTAATGCAGAAGAAGACCATGGGCTGGGAGGCCTCCTCCGAGCGGATGTACCCCGAGG
ACGGCGCCCTGAAGGGCGAGATCAAGCAGAGGCTGAAGCTGAAGGACGGCGGCCACTACGACGCTGAGGT
CAAGACCACCTACAAGGCCAAGAAGCCCGTGCAGCTGCCCGGCGCCTACAACGTCAACATCAAGTTGGAC
ATCACCTCCCACAACGAGGACTACACCATCGTGGAACAGTACGAACGCGCCGAGGGCCGCCACTCCACCG
GCGGCATGGACGAGCTGTACAAGTAAGAATTCTGCAGTCGAGTCATCGCGATTAATTCACTCCTCAGGTG
CAGGCTGCCTATCAGAAGGTGGTGGCTGGTGTGGCCAATGCCCTGGCTCACAAATACCACTGAGATCTTT
TTCCCTCTGCCAAAAATTATGGGGACATCATGAAGCCCCTTGAGCATCTGACTTCTGGCTAATAAAGGAA
ATTTATTTTCATTGCAATAGTGTGTTGGAATTTTTTGTGTCTCTCACTCGGAAGGACATATGGGAGGGCA
AATCATTTAAAACATCAGAATGAGTATTTGGTTTAGAGTTTGGCAACATATGCCCATATGCTGGCTGCCA
TGAACAAAGGTTGGCTATAAAGAGGTCATCAGTATATGAAACAGCCCCCTGCTGTCCATTCCTTATTCCA
TAGAAAAGCCTTGACTTGAGGTTAGATTTTTTTTATATTTTGTTTTGTGTTATTTTTTTCTTTAACATCC
CTAAAATTTTCCTTACATGTTTTACTAGCCAGATTTTTCCTCCTCTCCTGACTACTCCCAGTCATAGCTG
TCCCTCTTCTCTTATGAAGATCTATTCTATAGTGTCACCTAAATAGCTTGGCGTAATCATGGTCATAGCT
GTTTCCTGTGTGAAATTGTTATCCGCTCACAATTCCACACAACATACGAGCCGGAAGCATAAAGTGTAAA
GCCTGGGGTGCCTAATGAGTGAGCTAACTCACATTAATTGCGTTGCGCTCACTGCCCGCTTTCCAGTCGG
GAAACCTGTCGTGCCAGCTGCATTAATGAATCGGCCAACGCGCGGGGAGAGGCGGTTTGCGTATTGGGCG
CTCTTCCGCTTCCTCGCTCACTGACTCGCTGCGCTCGGTCGTTCGGCTGCGGCGAGCGGTATCAGCTCAC
TCAAAGGCGGTAATACGGTTATCCACAGAATCAGGGGATAACGCAGGAAAGAACATGTGAGCAAAAGGCC
AGCAAAAGGCCAGGAACCGTAAAAAGGCCGCGTTGCTGGCGTTTTTCCATAGGCTCCGCCCCCCTGACGA
GCATCACAAAAATCGACGCTCAAGTCAGAGGTGGCGAAACCCGACAGGACTATAAAGATACCAGGCGTTT
CCCCCTGGAAGCTCCCTCGTGCGCTCTCCTGTTCCGACCCTGCCGCTTACCGGATACCTGTCCGCCTTTC
TCCCTTCGGGAAGCGTGGCGCTTTCTCATAGCTCACGCTGTAGGTATCTCAGTTCGGTGTAGGTCGTTCG
CTCCAAGCTGGGCTGTGTGCACGAACCCCCCGTTCAGCCCGACCGCTGCGCCTTATCCGGTAACTATCGT
CTTGAGTCCAACCCGGTAAGACACGACTTATCGCCACTGGCAGCAGCCACTGGTAACAGGATTAGCAGAG
CGAGGTATGTAGGCGGTGCTACAGAGTTCTTGAAGTGGTGGCCTAACTACGGCTACACTAGAAGAACAGT
ATTTGGTATCTGCGCTCTGCTGAAGCCAGTTACCTTCGGAAAAAGAGTTGGTAGCTCTTGATCCGGCAAA
CAAACCACCGCTGGTAGCGGTGGTTTTTTTGTTTGCAAGCAGCAGATTACGCGCAGAAAAAAAGGATCTC
AAGAAGATCCTTTGATCTTTTCTACGGGGTCTGACGCTCAGTGGAACGAAAACTCACGTTAAGGGATTTT
GGTCATGAGATTATCAAAAAGGATCTTCACCTAGATCCTTTTAAATTAAAAATGAAGTTTTAAATCAATC
TAAAGTATATATGAGTAAACTTGGTCTGACAGTTACCAATGCTTAATCAGTGAGGCACCTATCTCAGCGA
TCTGTCTATTTCGTTCATCCATAGTTGCCTGACTCCCCGTCGTGTAGATAACTACGATACGGGAGGGCTT
ACCATCTGGCCCCAGTGCTGCAATGATACCGCGAGACCCACGCTCACCGGCTCCAGATTTATCAGCAATA
AACCAGCCAGCCGGAAGGGCCGAGCGCAGAAGTGGTCCTGCAACTTTATCCGCCTCCATCCAGTCTATTA
ATTGTTGCCGGGAAGCTAGAGTAAGTAGTTCGCCAGTTAATAGTTTGCGCAACGTTGTTGCCATTGCTAC
AGGCATCGTGGTGTCACGCTCGTCGTTTGGTATGGCTTCATTCAGCTCCGGTTCCCAACGATCAAGGCGA
GTTACATGATCCCCCATGTTGTGCAAAAAAGCGGTTAGCTCCTTCGGTCCTCCGATCGTTGTCAGAAGTA
AGTTGGCCGCAGTGTTATCACTCATGGTTATGGCAGCACTGCATAATTCTCTTACTGTCATGCCATCCGT
AAGATGCTTTTCTGTGACTGGTGAGTACTCAACCAAGTCATTCTGAGAATAGTGTATGCGGCGACCGAGT
TGCTCTTGCCCGGCGTCAATACGGGATAATACCGCGCCACATAGCAGAACTTTAAAAGTGCTCATCATTG
GAAAACGTTCTTCGGGGCGAAAACTCTCAAGGATCTTACCGCTGTTGAGATCCAGTTCGATGTAACCCAC
TCGTGCACCCAACTGATCTTCAGCATCTTTTACTTTCACCAGCGTTTCTGGGTGAGCAAAAACAGGAAGG
CAAAATGCCGCAAAAAAGGGAATAAGGGCGACACGGAAATGTTGAATACTCATACTCTTCCTTTTTCAAT
ATTATTGAAGCATTTATCAGGGTTATTGTCTCATGAGCGGATACATATTTGAATGTATTTAGAAAAATAA
ACAAATAGGGGTTCCGCGCACATTTCCCCGAAAAGTGCCACCTGATGCGGTGTGAAATACCGCACAGATG
CGTAAGGAGAAAATACCGCATCAGGAAATTGTAAGCGTTAATATTTTGTTAAAATTCGCGTTAAATTTTT
GTTAAATCAGCTCATTTTTTAACCAATAGGCCGAAATCGGCAAAATCCCTTATAAATCAAAAGAATAGAC
CGAGATAGGGT
[37 nt withheld, positions 4002-4038]
AAAGAACGTGGACTCCAACGTCAAAGG
[49 nt withheld, positions 4066-4114]
T
[91 nt withheld, positions 4116-4206]
G
[124 nt withheld, positions 4208-4331]
CCATTCGCCATTCAGGCTGCGCAACTGTTGGGAAGGGCGATCGGTGCGGGCCTCTTCGCTATTACGCCAG
CTGGCGAAAGGGGGATGTGCTGCAAGGCGATTAAGTTGGGTAACG
Features (pLannotate 1.2.2; 16 found; start..end, strand, type, name):
     49..66      +  promoter       T7 promoter (fragment): promoter for bacteriophage T7 RNA polymerase
     75..305     +  CDS            TYR (fragment): TYRO_HUMAN - Experimental evidence at protein level: Swiss-Prot protein existence level 1. This is a copper-containing oxidase that functions in the formation of pigments such as melanins and other polyphenolic compounds (By similarity). Catalyzes the initial and rate limiting step in the cascade of reactions leading to melanin production from tyrosine (By similarity). In addition to hydroxylating tyrosine to DOPA (3,4- dihydroxyphenylalanine), also catalyzes the oxidation of DOPA to DOPA- quinone, and possibly the oxidation of DHI (5,6-dihydroxyindole) to indole-5,6 quinone (By similarity). F
    366..1073    +  CDS            mCherry: mCherry is a basic (constitutively fluorescent) red fluorescent protein published in 2004, derived from Discosoma sp.. It is reported to be a very rapidly-maturing monomer with low acid sensitivity.
   1106..1180    +  CDS            HBB (fragment): HBB_PONPY - Experimental evidence at transcript level: Swiss-Prot protein existence level 2. Involved in oxygen transport from the lung to the various peripheral tissues. From Pongo pygmaeus (Bornean orangutan).
   1251..1306    +  polyA_signal   β-globin poly(A) signal: rabbit β-globin polyadenylation signal (Gil and Proudfoot, 1987)
   1636..1654    -  promoter       SP6 promoter: promoter for bacteriophage SP6 RNA polymerase
   1696..1712    -  protein_bind   lac operator: The lac repressor binds to the lac operator to inhibit transcription in E. coli. This inhibition can be relieved by adding lactose or isopropyl-β-D-thiogalactopyranoside (IPTG). lac repressor encoded by lacI
   1720..1750    -  promoter       lac promoter: promoter for the E. coli lac operon
   1765..1786    -  protein_bind   CAP binding site: CAP binding activates transcription in the presence of cAMP. E. coli catabolite activator protein
   1799..1891    -  CDS            lacI (fragment): lac repressor; lacI; The lac repressor binds to the lac operator to inhibit transcription in E. coli. This inhibition can be relieved by adding lactose or isopropyl-β-D-thiogalactopyranoside (IPTG).
   2074..2662    -  rep_origin     ori: high-copy-number ColE1/pMB1/pBR322/pUC origin of replication
   2833..3693    -  CDS            AmpR: β-lactamase; bla; confers resistance to ampicillin, carbenicillin, and related antibiotics
   3694..3798    -  promoter       AmpR promoter: bla
   3825..3875    +  misc_feature   bom (fragment): basis of mobility region from pBR322
   3903..4331    -  rep_origin     f1 ori (sequence partly withheld): f1 bacteriophage origin of replication; arrow indicates direction of (+) strand synthesis
   4335..46      -  CDS            lacZα (fragment) (across the origin): LacZα fragment of β-galactosidase; lacZ fragment
