[The description below was written by a language model from this plasmid's Addgene catalogue record and pLannotate feature annotations shown in this document.]
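Description:
pGEMT-Tyrosinase-bait-T2a-Cherry-pA is a knock-in donor ("bait") plasmid for the Tyrosinase locus of the axolotl, Ambystoma mexicanum, built in the pGEM-T cloning backbone. It is propagated in E. coli as a high-copy plasmid through a ColE1/pUC-type origin and selected with ampicillin via the β-lactamase gene. The backbone also carries an f1 phage origin, remnants of the lacZα/lac promoter-operator region interrupted by the insert, and flanking T7 and SP6 phage promoters. Although it is catalogued as a mammalian expression vector, no eukaryotic promoter is annotated upstream of the payload, which fits a design meant to depend on the endogenous locus after integration.

The payload begins with a roughly 230 bp Tyrosinase fragment, which the annotation software matched to human TYR by homology but which the record lists as wild-type axolotl sequence. This is followed by an mCherry coding sequence, a short β-globin-derived fragment and the rabbit β-globin polyadenylation signal. The T2A peptide named in the title is not separately annotated; it presumably lies in the short gap between the Tyrosinase fragment and mCherry. In bait-type knock-in strategies, the genomic fragment typically carries the nuclease target site, so that plasmid and chromosome are cut together and the linearised donor is captured at the break. An in-frame integration would then yield a Tyrosinase-driven transcript, with T2A releasing mCherry as a separate red fluorescent reporter. The record does not give the guide RNA, the target site or the cloning junctions. The associated publication concerns CRISPR-mediated genome editing in axolotl. The depositor and sequencing-derived records differ by only two nucleotides in length and show the same feature layout.
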