Addgene plasmid #111155: pGEMT-Tyrosinase-bait-T2a-Cherry-pA
Purpose: knock in bait for Axolotl Tyrosinase locus
Depositing lab: Elly Tanaka. Depositing organization: Technische Universitaet Dresden. Publication: CRISPR-mediated genomic deletion of Sox2 in the axolotl shows a requirement in spinal cord neural stem cell amplification during tail regeneration. Fei JF, Schuez M, Tazaki A, Taniguchi Y, Roensch K, Tanaka EM. Stem Cell Reports. 2014 Sep 9;3(3):444-59. doi: 10.1016/j.stemcr.2014.06.018. Epub 2014 Aug 7. PubMed 25241743.
Backbone
  Vector backbone: pGEMT
  Vector type: Mammalian Expression
Growth in bacteria
  Bacterial resistance: Ampicillin, 100 μg/mL
  Growth temperature: 37°C
  Growth strain: DH5alpha
  Copy number: High Copy
Gene/Insert
  Gene/Insert name: Tyrosinase-bait-T2a-Cherry-pA (alt name: Axolotl Tyrosinase bait)
  Species: Ambystoma mexicanum
  Insert size (bp): 233
  Mutation: wt
  Cloning method: Restriction Enzyme; 5′ cloning site Unknown (unknown if destroyed); 3′ cloning site Unknown (unknown if destroyed)
Terms and licenses: Academic/Nonprofit Terms; Industry Terms: Not Available to Industry
How to cite: pGEMT-Tyrosinase-bait-T2a-Cherry-pA was a gift from Elly Tanaka (Addgene plasmid # 111155 ; http://n2t.net/addgene:111155 ; RRID:Addgene_111155)
